>Addgene plasmid #83864 | pDONR-IAA31 | depositor full sequence | sequence record 160265 | Full Sequence
CTTTCCTGCGTTATCCCCTGATTCTGTGGATAACCGTATTACCGCCTTTGAGTGAGCTGATACCGCTCGC
CGCAGCCGAACGACCGAGCGCAGCGAGTCAGTGAGCGAGGAAGCGGAAGAGCGCCCAATACGCAAACCGC
CTCTCCCCGCGCGTTGGCCGATTCATTAATGCAGCTGGCACGACAGGTTTCCCGACTGGAAAGCGGGCAG
TGAGCGCAACGCAATTAATACGCGTACCGCTAGCCAGGAAGAGTTTGTAGAAACGCAAAAAGGCCATCCG
TCAGGATGGCCTTCTGCTTAGTTTGATGCCTGGCAGTTTATGGCGGGCGTCCTGCCCGCCACCCTCCGGG
CCGTTGCTTCACAACGTTCAAATCCGCTCCCGGCGGATTTGTCCTACTCAGGAGAGCGTTCACCGACAAA
CAACAGATAAAACGAAAGGCCCAGTCTTCCGACTGAGCCTTTCGTTTTATTTGATGCCTGGCAGTTCCCT
ACTCTCGCGTTAACGCTAGCATGGATGTTTTCCCAGTCACGACGTTGTAAAACGACGGCCAGTCTTAAGC
TCGGGCCCCAAATAATGATTTTATTTTGACTGATAGTGACCTGTTCGTTGCAACAAATTGATGAGCAATG
CTTTTTTATAATGCCAACTTTGTACAAAAAAGCAGGCTTCAAAATGGAGGTCTCTAACTCTTGTTCTTCA
TTTTCTTCATCCTCTGTCGACAGTACTAAACCTTCTCCTTCTGAATCTTCTGTTAATCTCTCCCTTAGTC
TCACATTTCCTTCTACTTCTCCACAAAGAGAAGCAAGACAAGATTGGCCACCGATAAAGTCTAGATTAAG
AGATACACTAAAGGGTCGTCGTCTTCTTCGTCGTGGTGATGACACTTCTCTCTTTGTTAAGGTTTATATG
GAAGGTGTTCCCATTGGAAGAAAACTCGACCTTTGCGTATTCTCAGGCTACGAGAGTCTATTAGAAAATC
TCTCTCACATGTTCGATACTTCAATCATCTGCGGTAATCGAGATCGAAAACATCATGTTTTGACATATGA
AGACAAGGATGGAGATTGGATGATGGTCGGAGATATTCCATGGGATATGTTTCTTGAAACCGTGAGAAGA
CTAAAGATCACGAGACCGGAGAGGTATTAACACCCAGCTTTCTTGTACAAAGTTGGCATTATAAGAAAGC
ATTGCTTATCAATTTGTTGCAACGAACAGGTCACTATCAGTCAAAATAAAATCATTATTTGCCATCCAGC
TGATATCCCCTATAGTGAGTCGTATTACATGGTCATAGCTGTTTCCTGGCAGCTCTGGCCCGTGTCTCAA
AATCTCTGATGTTACATTGCACAAGATAAAATAATATCATCATGAACAATAAAACTGTCTGCTTACATAA
ACAGTAATACAAGGGGTGTTATGAGCCATATTCAACGGGAAACGTCGAGGCCGCGATTAAATTCCAACAT
GGATGCTGATTTATATGGGTATAAATGGGCTCGCGATAATGTCGGGCAATCAGGTGCGACAATCTATCGC
TTGTATGGGAAGCCCGATGCGCCAGAGTTGTTTCTGAAACATGGCAAAGGTAGCGTTGCCAATGATGTTA
CAGATGAGATGGTCAGACTAAACTGGCTGACGGAATTTATGCCTCTTCCGACCATCAAGCATTTTATCCG
TACTCCTGATGATGCATGGTTACTCACCACTGCGATCCCCGGAAAAACAGCATTCCAGGTATTAGAAGAA
TATCCTGATTCAGGTGAAAATATTGTTGATGCGCTGGCAGTGTTCCTGCGCCGGTTGCATTCGATTCCTG
TTTGTAATTGTCCTTTTAACAGCGATCGCGTATTTCGTCTCGCTCAGGCGCAATCACGAATGAATAACGG
TTTGGTTGATGCGAGTGATTTTGATGACGAGCGTAATGGCTGGCCTGTTGAACAAGTCTGGAAAGAAATG
CATAAACTTTTGCCATTCTCACCGGATTCAGTCGTCACTCATGGTGATTTCTCACTTGATAACCTTATTT
TTGACGAGGGGAAATTAATAGGTTGTATTGATGTTGGACGAGTCGGAATCGCAGACCGATACCAGGATCT
TGCCATCCTATGGAACTGCCTCGGTGAGTTTTCTCCTTCATTACAGAAACGGCTTTTTCAAAAATATGGT
ATTGATAATCCTGATATGAATAAATTGCAGTTTCATTTGATGCTCGATGAGTTTTTCTAATCAGAATTGG
TTAATTGGTTGTAACACTGGCAGAGCATTACGCTGACTTGACGGGACGGCGCAAGCTCATGACCAAAATC
CCTTAACGTGAGTTACGCGTCGTTCCACTGAGCGTCAGACCCCGTAGAAAAGATCAAAGGATCTTCTTGA
GATCCTTTTTTTCTGCGCGTAATCTGCTGCTTGCAAACAAAAAAACCACCGCTACCAGCGGTGGTTTGTT
TGCCGGATCAAGAGCTACCAACTCTTTTTCCGAAGGTAACTGGCTTCAGCAGAGCGCAGATACCAAATAC
TGTTCTTCTAGTGTAGCCGTAGTTAGGCCACCACTTCAAGAACTCTGTAGCACCGCCTACATACCTCGCT
CTGCTAATCCTGTTACCAGTGGCTGCTGCCAGTGGCGATAAGTCGTGTCTTACCGGGTTGGACTCAAGAC
GATAGTTACCGGATAAGGCGCAGCGGTCGGGCTGAACGGGGGGTTCGTGCACACAGCCCAGCTTGGAGCG
AACGACCTACACCGAACTGAGATACCTACAGCGTGAGCTATGAGAAAGCGCCACGCTTCCCGAAGGGAGA
AAGGCGGACAGGTATCCGGTAAGCGGCAGGGTCGGAACAGGAGAGCGCACGAGGGAGCTTCCAGGGGGAA
ACGCCTGGTATCTTTATAGTCCTGTCGGGTTTCGCCACCTCTGACTTGAGCGTCGATTTTTGTGATGCTC
GTCAGGGGGGCGGAGCCTATGGAAAAACGCCAGCAACGCGGCCTTTTTACGGTTCCTGGCCTTTTGCTGG
CCTTTTGCTCACATGTT
Features (pLannotate 1.2.2; 10 found; start..end, strand, type, name):
    121..213     +  CDS            lacI (fragment): lac repressor; lacI; The lac repressor binds to the lac operator to inhibit transcription in E. coli. This inhibition can be relieved by adding lactose or isopropyl-β-D-thiogalactopyranoside (IPTG).
    268..295     -  terminator     rrnB T2 terminator: transcription terminator T2 from the E. coli rrnB gene
    427..470     +  terminator     rrnB T1 terminator: Escherichia coli rrnB; transcription terminator T1 from the E. coli rrnB gene
    517..553     -  CDS            lacZα (fragment): LacZα fragment of β-galactosidase; lacZ fragment
    569..668     +  protein_bind   attL1: mutant version of attL; recombination site for the Gateway® LR reaction LR Clonase™
    674..1147    +  CDS            IAA31: IAA31_ARATH - Experimental evidence at protein level: Swiss-Prot protein existence level 1. Aux/IAA proteins are short-lived transcriptional factors that function as repressors of early auxin response genes at low auxin concentrations. Repression is thought to result from the interaction with auxin response factors (ARFs), proteins that bind to the auxin- responsive promoter element (AuxRE). Formation of heterodimers with ARF proteins may alter their ability to modulate early auxin response genes expression. From Arabidopsis thaliana (Mouse-ear cress).
   1152..1251    -  protein_bind   attL2: mutant version of attL; recombination site for the Gateway® LR reaction LR Clonase™
   1269..1287    -  promoter       T7 promoter: promoter for bacteriophage T7 RNA polymerase
   1421..2230    +  CDS            KanR: aminoglycoside phosphotransferase; aph(3')-Ia; confers resistance to kanamycin in bacteria or G418 (Geneticin®) in eukaryotes
   2377..2965    +  rep_origin     ori: high-copy-number ColE1/pMB1/pBR322/pUC origin of replication
