[The description below was written by a language model from this plasmid's Addgene catalogue record and pLannotate feature annotations shown in this document.]
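Description:
pDONR-IAA31 is a Gateway entry clone built on the pDONR221 backbone and carrying the Arabidopsis thaliana IAA31 coding sequence (AT3G17600, indole-3-acetic acid inducible 31). Although catalogued as a "donor vector", the feature table shows the insert flanked by attL1 and attL2 sites, which is the state expected after a BP recombination has replaced the original donor cassette with the gene of interest. The roughly 3 kb plasmid is propagated in E. coli through a high-copy ColE1/pUC-type origin and selected with kanamycin via the aph(3')-Ia resistance gene.

The IAA31 open reading frame sits directly between the two attL sites in the forward orientation. No promoter is positioned to drive its expression. The only annotated promoter is a T7 promoter downstream of attL2 on the opposite strand, a standard backbone element, so the plasmid serves as a storage and transfer vehicle rather than an expression construct. Upstream rrnB T1 and T2 terminators insulate the cloning region from read-through transcription, and the short lacI and lacZα fragments are backbone remnants, the latter likely coinciding with the M13 primer sites listed for sequencing the insert.

IAA31 encodes an Aux/IAA protein, one of a family of short-lived transcriptional repressors that interact with auxin response factors to hold early auxin-responsive genes off at low auxin levels. The attL sites allow the coding sequence to be moved by LR recombination into any attR-containing destination vector, supplying whatever promoter, tags or host context are needed. The associated publication concerns a synthetic approach to studying the tunability of auxin signaling, but the record does not specify the destination vectors used.
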