Addgene plasmid #83864: pDONR-IAA31
Purpose: Gateway donor vector for IAA31
Depositing lab: Jennifer Nemhauser. Depositing organization: University of Washington. Publication: A synthetic approach reveals extensive tunability of auxin signaling. Havens KA, Guseman JM, Jang SS, Pierre-Jerome E, Bolten N, Klavins E, Nemhauser JL. Plant Physiol. 2012 Sep;160(1):135-42. doi: 10.1104/pp.112.202184. Epub 2012 Jul 27. PubMed 22843664.
Backbone
  Vector backbone: pDONR221
  Backbone manufacturer: Invitrogen
  Vector type: Gateway Donor vector
Growth in bacteria
  Bacterial resistance: Kanamycin, 50 μg/mL
  Growth temperature: 37°C
  Growth strain: DH5alpha
  Copy number: Unknown
Gene/Insert
  Gene/Insert name: IAA31
  Species: A. thaliana (mustard weed)
  Entrez Gene: IAA31 (a.k.a. AT3G17600, indole-3-acetic acid inducible 31)
  Cloning method: Gateway Cloning
  Sequencing primers: 5′ M13F; 3′ M13R
Terms and licenses: Academic/Nonprofit Terms; Industry Terms: Not Available to Industry
How to cite: pDONR-IAA31 was a gift from Jennifer Nemhauser (Addgene plasmid # 83864 ; http://n2t.net/addgene:83864 ; RRID:Addgene_83864)
