>Addgene plasmid #83864 | pDONR-IAA31 | addgene partial sequence | sequence record 161363 | M13pUC-Fwd 5'-CCCAGTCACGACGTTGTAAAACG-3'
CCAAATAATGATTTTATTTTGACTGATAGTGACCTGTTCGTTGCAACAAATTGATGAGCAATGCTTTTTT
ATAATGCCAACTTTGTACAAAAAAGCAGGCTTCAAAATGGAGGTCTCTAACTCTTGTTCTTCATTTTCTT
CATCCTCTGTCGACAGTACTAAACCTTCTCCTTCTGAATCTTCTGTTAATCTCTCCCTTAGTCTCACATT
TCCTTCTACTTCTCCACAAAGAGAAGCAAGACAAGATTGGCCACCGATAAAGTCTAGATTAAGAGATACA
CTAAAGGGTCGTCGTCTTCTTCGTCGTGGTGATGACACTTCTCTCTTTGTTAAGGTTTATATGGAAGGTG
TTCCCATTGGAAGAAAACTCGACCTTTGCGTATTCTCAGGCTACGAGAGTCTATTAGAAAATCTCTCTCA
CATGTTCGATACTTCAATCATCTGCGGTAATCGAGATCGAAAACATCATGTTTTGACATATGAAGACAAG
GATGGAGATTGGATGATGGTCGGAGATATTCCATGGGATATGTTTCTTGAAACCGTGAGAAGACTAAAGA
TCACGAGACCGGAGAGGTATTAACACCCAGCTTTCTTGTACAAAGTTGGCATTATAAGAAAGCATTGCTT
ATCAATTTGTTGCAACGAACAGGTCACTATCAGTCAAAATAAAATCATTATTTGCCATCCAGCTGATATC
CCCTATAGTGAGTCGTATTACATGGTCATAGCTGTTTCCTGGCAGCTCTGGCCCGTGTCTCAAAATCTCT
GATGTTACATTGCACAAGATAAAA
